Addgene plasmid #205724: pCMV-pOTC-GFP
Purpose: Expression of GFP fused with pOTC, a leader peptide from mitochondrial matrix enzyme ornithine transcarbamylase
Depositing lab: Randy Schekman. Depositing organization: University of California, Berkeley. Publication: Unconventional secretion of alpha-synuclein mediated by palmitoylated DNAJC5 oligomers. Wu S, Hernandez Villegas NC, Sirkis DW, Thomas-Wright I, Wade-Martins R, Schekman R. Elife. 2023 Jan 10;12:e85837. doi: 10.7554/eLife.85837. PubMed 36626307.
Backbone
  Vector backbone: pCMV
  Vector type: Mammalian Expression
Growth in bacteria
  Bacterial resistance: Kanamycin, 50 μg/mL
  Growth temperature: 37°C
  Growth strain: DH5alpha
  Copy number: Unknown
Gene/Insert
  Gene/Insert name: pOTC-GFP
  Species: Synthetic
  Cloning method: Gibson Cloning
Terms and licenses: Academic/Nonprofit Terms; Industry Terms: Not Available to Industry
How to cite: pCMV-pOTC-GFP was a gift from Randy Schekman (Addgene plasmid # 205724 ; http://n2t.net/addgene:205724 ; RRID:Addgene_205724)
