[The description below was written by a language model from this plasmid's Addgene catalogue record and pLannotate feature annotations shown in this document.]
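Description:
pCMV-pOTC-GFP is a 4.8 kb mammalian expression plasmid built on a pCMV backbone whose layout resembles the common EGFP-fusion vectors. It is propagated in E. coli through a high-copy ColE1/pUC-type origin and selected with kanamycin. The resistance gene is the Tn5 NeoR/KanR aminoglycoside phosphotransferase. It sits behind tandem bacterial (bla) and SV40 early promoters and is terminated by the HSV TK polyadenylation signal, so the same cassette should also permit G418 selection in mammalian cells. An f1 origin is present as well. The short hits annotated as ble, bGH poly(A) and SV40 large T antigen are only fragments and are probably backbone remnants or partial matches rather than functional parts.

The payload is a synthetic fusion, assembled by Gibson cloning, of EGFP with pOTC, the leader peptide of the mitochondrial matrix enzyme ornithine transcarbamylase. Expression is driven by the human CMV immediate-early enhancer and promoter and terminated by the SV40 poly(A) signal. The feature table annotates only the mammalian codon-optimised EGFP coding sequence. The leader itself is not called, although an unannotated stretch of roughly 130 nt lies between the residual multiple cloning site and EGFP, which would fit an N-terminal presequence placed upstream of the reporter. Such presequences normally direct a passenger protein into the mitochondrial matrix, so the construct would be expected to yield mitochondrially targeted GFP in transfected cells. It was deposited with a study of unconventional alpha-synuclein secretion mediated by palmitoylated DNAJC5 oligomers, but the record does not state the specific role it played in that work.
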