Features (pLannotate 1.2.2; 15 found; start..end, strand, type, name):
      1..304     +  enhancer       CMV enhancer: human cytomegalovirus immediate early enhancer
    305..508     +  promoter       CMV promoter: human cytomegalovirus (CMV) immediate early promoter
    531..558     +  misc_feature   MCS (fragment): multiple cloning site
    688..1407    +  CDS            EGFP: the original enhanced GFP (Yang et al., 1996) mammalian codon-optimized
   1424..1507    +  CDS            large T antigen (fragment): large T antigen from SV40 (simian virus 40)
   1530..1651    +  polyA_signal   SV40 poly(A) signal: SV40 polyadenylation signal
   1685..2113    -  rep_origin     f1 ori (sequence partly withheld): f1 bacteriophage origin of replication; arrow indicates direction of (+) strand synthesis
   2140..2244    +  promoter       AmpR promoter: bla
   2246..2603    +  promoter       SV40 promoter: SV40 enhancer and early promoter
   2638..3432    +  CDS            NeoR/KanR: aminoglycoside phosphotransferase from Tn5; aph(3')-II (or nptII); confers resistance to neomycin, kanamycin, and G418 (Geneticin®)
   3453..3605    +  CDS            ble (fragment): BLE_KLEPN - Experimental evidence at protein level: Swiss-Prot protein existence level 1. Binding protein with a strong affinity to the bleomycin family of antibiotics. Binds to CL990; an antimitotic-antibiotic compound. From Klebsiella pneumoniae.
   3664..3711    +  polyA_signal   HSV TK poly(A) signal: herpes simplex virus thymidine kinase polyadenylation signal (Cole and Stacy, 1985)
   3802..3818    -  polyA_signal   bGH poly(A) signal (fragment): bovine growth hormone polyadenylation signal
   4040..4628    +  rep_origin     ori: high-copy-number ColE1/pMB1/pBR322/pUC origin of replication
   4743..4802    +  enhancer       CMV enhancer (fragment): human cytomegalovirus immediate early enhancer
>Addgene plasmid #205724 | pCMV-pOTC-GFP | addgene full sequence | sequence record 420303 | Addgene NGS Result
CGTTACATAACTTACGGTAAATGGCCCGCCTGGCTGACCGCCCAACGACCCCCGCCCATTGACGTCAATA
ATGACGTATGTTCCCATAGTAACGCCAATAGGGACTTTCCATTGACGTCAATGGGTGGAGTATTTACGGT
AAACTGCCCACTTGGCAGTACATCAAGTGTATCATATGCCAAGTACGCCCCCTATTGACGTCAATGACGG
TAAATGGCCCGCCTGGCATTATGCCCAGTACATGACCTTATGGGACTTTCCTACTTGGCAGTACATCTAC
GTATTAGTCATCGCTATTACCATGGTGATGCGGTTTTGGCAGTACATCAATGGGCGTGGATAGCGGTTTG
ACTCACGGGGATTTCCAAGTCTCCACCCCATTGACGTCAATGGGAGTTTGTTTTGGCACCAAAATCAACG
GGACTTTCCAAAATGTCGTAACAACTCCGCCCCATTGACGCAAATGGGCGGTAGGCGTGTACGGTGGGAG
GTCTATATAAGCAGAGCTGGTTTAGTGAACCGTCAGATCCGCTAGCGCTACCGGACTCAGATCTCGAGGC
CACCATGCTGTTTAATCTGAGGATCCTGTTAAACAATGCAGCTTTTAGAAATGGTCACAACTTCATGGTT
CGAAATTTTCGGTGTGGACAACCACTACAAAATAAAGTGCAGGCACCGGTCGCCACCATGGTGAGCAAGG
GCGAGGAGCTGTTCACCGGGGTGGTGCCCATCCTGGTCGAGCTGGACGGCGACGTAAACGGCCACAAGTT
CAGCGTGTCCGGCGAGGGCGAGGGCGATGCCACCTACGGCAAGCTGACCCTGAAGTTCATCTGCACCACC
GGCAAGCTGCCCGTGCCCTGGCCCACCCTCGTGACCACCCTGACCTACGGCGTGCAGTGCTTCAGCCGCT
ACCCCGACCACATGAAGCAGCACGACTTCTTCAAGTCCGCCATGCCCGAAGGCTACGTCCAGGAGCGCAC
CATCTTCTTCAAGGACGACGGCAACTACAAGACCCGCGCCGAGGTGAAGTTCGAGGGCGACACCCTGGTG
AACCGCATCGAGCTGAAGGGCATCGACTTCAAGGAGGACGGCAACATCCTGGGGCACAAGCTGGAGTACA
ACTACAACAGCCACAACGTCTATATCATGGCCGACAAGCAGAAGAACGGCATCAAGGTGAACTTCAAGAT
CCGCCACAACATCGAGGACGGCAGCGTGCAGCTCGCCGACCACTACCAGCAGAACACCCCCATCGGCGAC
GGCCCCGTGCTGCTGCCCGACAACCACTACCTGAGCACCCAGTCCGCCCTGAGCAAAGACCCCAACGAGA
AGCGCGATCACATGGTCCTGCTGGAGTTCGTGACCGCCGCCGGGATCACTCTCGGCATGGACGAGCTGTA
CAAGTAAAGCGGCCGCGACTCTAGATCATAATCAGCCATACCACATTTGTAGAGGTTTTACTTGCTTTAA
AAAACCTCCCACACCTCCCCCTGAACCTGAAACATAAAATGAATGCAATTGTTGTTGTTAACTTGTTTAT
TGCAGCTTATAATGGTTACAAATAAAGCAATAGCATCACAAATTTCACAAATAAAGCATTTTTTTCACTG
CATTCTAGTTGTGGTTTGTCCAAACTCATCAATGTATCTTAAGGCGTAAATTGTAAGCGTTAATATTTTG
TTAAAATTCGCGTTAAATTTTTGTTAAATCAGCTCATTTTTTAACCAATAGGCCGAAATCGGCAAAATCC
CTTATAAATCAAAAGAATAGACCGAGATAGGGT
[37 nt withheld, positions 1784-1820]
AAAGAACGTGGACTCCAACGTCAAAGG
[49 nt withheld, positions 1848-1896]
T
[91 nt withheld, positions 1898-1988]
G
[124 nt withheld, positions 1990-2113]
CAGGTGGCACTTTTCGGGGAAATGTGCGCGGAACCCCTATTTGTTTATTTTTCTAAATACATTCAAATAT
GTATCCGCTCATGAGACAATAACCCTGATAAATGCTTCAATAATATTGAAAAAGGAAGAGTCCTGAGGCG
GAAAGAACCAGCTGTGGAATGTGTGTCAGTTAGGGTGTGGAAAGTCCCCAGGCTCCCCAGCAGGCAGAAG
TATGCAAAGCATGCATCTCAATTAGTCAGCAACCAGGTGTGGAAAGTCCCCAGGCTCCCCAGCAGGCAGA
AGTATGCAAAGCATGCATCTCAATTAGTCAGCAACCATAGTCCCGCCCCTAACTCCGCCCATCCCGCCCC
TAACTCCGCCCAGTTCCGCCCATTCTCCGCCCCATGGCTGACTAATTTTTTTTATTTATGCAGAGGCCGA
GGCCGCCTCGGCCTCTGAGCTATTCCAGAAGTAGTGAGGAGGCTTTTTTGGAGGCCTAGGCTTTTGCAAA
GATCGATCAAGAGACAGGATGAGGATCGTTTCGCATGATTGAACAAGATGGATTGCACGCAGGTTCTCCG
GCCGCTTGGGTGGAGAGGCTATTCGGCTATGACTGGGCACAACAGACAATCGGCTGCTCTGATGCCGCCG
TGTTCCGGCTGTCAGCGCAGGGGCGCCCGGTTCTTTTTGTCAAGACCGACCTGTCCGGTGCCCTGAATGA
ACTGCAAGACGAGGCAGCGCGGCTATCGTGGCTGGCCACGACGGGCGTTCCTTGCGCAGCTGTGCTCGAC
GTTGTCACTGAAGCGGGAAGGGACTGGCTGCTATTGGGCGAAGTGCCGGGGCAGGATCTCCTGTCATCTC
ACCTTGCTCCTGCCGAGAAAGTATCCATCATGGCTGATGCAATGCGGCGGCTGCATACGCTTGATCCGGC
TACCTGCCCATTCGACCACCAAGCGAAACATCGCATCGAGCGAGCACGTACTCGGATGGAAGCCGGTCTT
GTCGATCAGGATGATCTGGACGAAGAGCATCAGGGGCTCGCGCCAGCCGAACTGTTCGCCAGGCTCAAGG
CGAGCATGCCCGACGGCGAGGATCTCGTCGTGACCCATGGCGATGCCTGCTTGCCGAATATCATGGTGGA
AAATGGCCGCTTTTCTGGATTCATCGACTGTGGCCGGCTGGGTGTGGCGGACCGCTATCAGGACATAGCG
TTGGCTACCCGTGATATTGCTGAAGAGCTTGGCGGCGAATGGGCTGACCGCTTCCTCGTGCTTTACGGTA
TCGCCGCTCCCGATTCGCAGCGCATCGCCTTCTATCGCCTTCTTGACGAGTTCTTCTGAGCGGGACTCTG
GGGTTCGAAATGACCGACCAAGCGACGCCCAACCTGCCATCACGAGATTTCGATTCCACCGCCGCCTTCT
ATGAAAGGTTGGGCTTCGGAATCGTTTTCCGGGACGCCGGCTGGATGATCCTCCAGCGCGGGGATCTCAT
GCTGGAGTTCTTCGCCCACCCTAGGGGGAGGCTAACTGAAACACGGAAGGAGACAATACCGGAAGGAACC
CGCGCTATGACGGCAATAAAAAGACAGAATAAAACGCACGGTGTTGGGTCGTTTGTTCATAAACGCGGGG
TTCGGTCCCAGGGCTGGCACTCTGTCGATACCCCACCGAGACCCCATTGGGGCCAATACGCCCGCGTTTC
TTCCTTTTCCCCACCCCACCCCCCAAGTTCGGGTGAAGGCCCAGGGCTCGCAGCCAACGTCGGGGCGGCA
GGCCCTGCCATAGCCTCAGGTTACTCATATATACTTTAGATTGATTTAAAACTTCATTTTTAATTTAAAA
GGATCTAGGTGAAGATCCTTTTTGATAATCTCATGACCAAAATCCCTTAACGTGAGTTTTCGTTCCACTG
AGCGTCAGACCCCGTAGAAAAGATCAAAGGATCTTCTTGAGATCCTTTTTTTCTGCGCGTAATCTGCTGC
TTGCAAACAAAAAAACCACCGCTACCAGCGGTGGTTTGTTTGCCGGATCAAGAGCTACCAACTCTTTTTC
CGAAGGTAACTGGCTTCAGCAGAGCGCAGATACCAAATACTGTTCTTCTAGTGTAGCCGTAGTTAGGCCA
CCACTTCAAGAACTCTGTAGCACCGCCTACATACCTCGCTCTGCTAATCCTGTTACCAGTGGCTGCTGCC
AGTGGCGATAAGTCGTGTCTTACCGGGTTGGACTCAAGACGATAGTTACCGGATAAGGCGCAGCGGTCGG
GCTGAACGGGGGGTTCGTGCACACAGCCCAGCTTGGAGCGAACGACCTACACCGAACTGAGATACCTACA
GCGTGAGCTATGAGAAAGCGCCACGCTTCCCGAAGGGAGAAAGGCGGACAGGTATCCGGTAAGCGGCAGG
GTCGGAACAGGAGAGCGCACGAGGGAGCTTCCAGGGGGAAACGCCTGGTATCTTTATAGTCCTGTCGGGT
TTCGCCACCTCTGACTTGAGCGTCGATTTTTGTGATGCTCGTCAGGGGGGCGGAGCCTATGGAAAAACGC
CAGCAACGCGGCCTTTTTACGGTTCCTGGCCTTTTGCTGGCCTTTTGCTCACATGTTCTTTCCTGCGTTA
TCCCCTGATTCTGTGGATAACCGTATTACCGCCATGCATTAGTTATTAATAGTAATCAATTACGGGGTCA
TTAGTTCATAGCCCATATATGGAGTTCCG
